Addgene plasmid #21912: CHOP 5: mCHOP10(dLZ).pSRa
Depositing lab: David Ron. Depositing organization: NYU Grossman School of Medicine.
Backbone
  Vector backbone: pSRa
  Backbone size w/o insert (bp): 4534
  Vector type: Retroviral
  Selectable markers: Neomycin (select with G418)
Growth in bacteria
  Bacterial resistance: Ampicillin, 100 μg/mL
  Growth temperature: 37°C
  Growth strain: DH5alpha
  Copy number: Unknown
Gene/Insert
  Gene/Insert name: CHOP10
  Species: M. musculus (mouse)
  Insert size (bp): 512
  Mutation: delta leucine zipper
  Entrez Gene: Ddit3 (a.k.a. AltDDIT3, CHOP-10, CHOP10, chop, gadd153)
  Cloning method: Restriction Enzyme; 5′ cloning site EcoRI (not destroyed); 3′ cloning site HindIII (unknown if destroyed)
  Sequencing primers: 5′ unknown; 3′ Neo-R
Terms and licenses: Academic/Nonprofit Terms; Industry Terms: Not Available to Industry
Depositor comments: pSRa and its associated helper plasmids are described in: Muller, AJ et al 1992 Mol Cell Biol 11:941, and helper plasmids were obtained from the lab of Dr. Owen Witte
How to cite: CHOP 5: mCHOP10(dLZ).pSRa was a gift from David Ron (Addgene plasmid # 21912 ; http://n2t.net/addgene:21912 ; RRID:Addgene_21912)
