[The description below was written by a language model from this plasmid's Addgene catalogue record.]
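Description:
CHOP 5: mCHOP10(dLZ).pSRa is a retroviral expression plasmid built on the pSRa backbone (about 4.5 kb without insert) that carries a truncated form of mouse CHOP10, the product of the Ddit3 gene (also known as CHOP or gadd153). It is propagated in E. coli under ampicillin selection. It also carries a neomycin resistance marker, so transduced or transfected mammalian cells can be selected with G418. The record notes that pSRa is used with separate helper plasmids, which is consistent with a replication-defective retroviral vector whose packaging functions are supplied in trans. No feature table is provided, so the promoter driving the insert, the viral elements and the bacterial origin of replication are not stated.

The insert is roughly 0.5 kb, cloned between EcoRI at the 5′ end and HindIII at the 3′ end, and is described as a leucine zipper deletion mutant. CHOP is a stress-inducible transcription factor of the C/EBP family, and its leucine zipper is the domain through which such bZIP proteins dimerise with partner proteins. Removing it would be expected to yield a protein that cannot dimerise. This makes the construct suitable as a loss-of-function comparison or control alongside wild-type CHOP in stable expression experiments, to test which CHOP-associated effects depend on dimerisation. The record does not spell out the intended use, and it lists no epitope tags or reporters.
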