>Addgene plasmid #21912 | CHOP 5: mCHOP10(dLZ).pSRa | depositor partial sequence | sequence record 10083 | Author sequence
GAATTCGAGCTCGGTACCCGGGGATCCGCCATGGAGCAAAAGCTGATTTCTGAGGAGGATCTGGCAGCTG
AGTCCCTGCCTTTCACCTTGGAGACGGTGTCCAGCTGGGAGCTGGAAGCCTGGTATGAGGATCTGCAGGA
GGTCCTGTCCTCAGATGAAATTGGGGGCACCTATATCTCATCCCCAGGAAACGAAGAGGAAGAATCAAAA
ACCTTCACTACTCTTGACCCTGCGTCCCTAGCTTGGCTGACAGAGGAGCCAGGGCCAACAGAGGTCACAC
GCACATCCCAAAGCCCTCGCTCTCCAGATTCCAGTCAGAGTTCTATGGCCCAGGAGGAAGAGGAGGAAGA
GCAAGGAAGAACTAGGAAACGGAAACAGAGTGGTCAGTGCCCAGCCCGGCCTGGGAAGCAACGCATGAAG
GAGAAGGAGCAGGAGAACGAGCGGAAAGTGGCACAGCTAGCTGAAGAGAACGAGCGGCTCAAGCAGGAAA
TCGAGCGCCTGACCAGGGAGGTGGAGACCACACGGCGGGCTCTGATCGACCGCATGGTCAGCCTGCACCA
AGCATGAACAGTGGGCATCACCTCGACCTGCAGGCATGCAAGCTT
