>Addgene plasmid #21912 | CHOP 5: mCHOP10(dLZ).pSRa | addgene partial sequence | sequence record 27652 | 21912 with mDdit3-R
CGCGGCNNGACACTCTGTTTCGTTTCCTAGTTCTTCCTTGCTCTTCCTCCTCTTCCTCCTGGGCCATAGA
ACTCTGACTGGAATCTGGAGAGCGAGGGCTTTGGGATGTGCGTGTGACCTCTGTTGGCCCTGGCTCCTCT
GTCAGCCAAGCTAGGGACGCAGGGTCAAGAGTAGTGAAGGTTTTTGATTCTTCCTCTTCGTTTCCTGGGG
ATGAGATATAGGTGCCCCCAATTTCATCTGAGGACAGGACCTCCTGCAGATCCTCATACCAGGCTTCCAG
CTCCCAGCTGGACACCGTCTCCAAGGTGAAAGGCAGGGACTCAGCTGCCATGACTGCACGTGGACCAGGT
TCTGCTTTCAGGTGTGGTGGTGTATGAAGATGCACTTCCTTCTGGAACACGTCAGCTCGTGCCGAATTCC
GCAGACAAGACGCGCGGCTTCGGTTCCAAACCGAAAGCAAAAATTCAGACGGAGGCGGGAACTGTTTTAG
GTTCTCGTCTCCTACCAGAACCACATATCCTGACGGGGTCGGATTCCACATCGACTCCCTTCCTCAGGTC
GGGCCACAAAAACGGCCCCCAAAGTCCCTGGGACGTCTCCCAGGGTTGCGGCCGGGTGTTCAGAACTCGT
CAGTTCCACCACGGGTCCGCCAGATACAGAGCTAGTTAGCTAACTAGTACAGACGCAGGCGCATAACATA
NA
