>Addgene plasmid #21912 | CHOP 5: mCHOP10(dLZ).pSRa | addgene partial sequence | sequence record 27653 | 21912 with Neo-R
TGCGTGCATCCATCTTGTTCAATCATGCGAAACGATCCTCATCCTGTCTCTTGATCAGATCTGCGGCACG
CTGTTGACGCTGTTAAGCGGGTCGCTGCAGGGTCGCTCGGTGTTCGAGGCCACACGCGTCACCTTAATAT
GCGAAGTGGACCTGGGACCGCGCCGCCCCGACTGCATCTGCGTGTTCGAATTAATTCGCCAATGACAAGA
CGCTGGGCGGGGTTTGTGTCATCATAGAACTAAAGACATGCAAATATATTTCTTCCGGGGACACCGCCAG
CAAACGCGAGCAACGGGCCACGGGGATGAAGCAGCTGCGCCACTCCCTGAAGCTCCTGCAGTCCCTCGCG
CCTCCGGGTGACAAGATAGTGTACCTGTGCCCCGTCCTGGTGTTTGTCGCCCAACGGACGCTCCGCGTCA
GCCGCGTGACCCGGCTCGTCCCGCAGAAGGTCTCCGGTAATATCACCGCAGTCGTGCGGATGCTCCAGAG
CCTGTCCACGTATACGGTCCCCATGGAGCCTAGGACCCAGCGAGCCCGTCGCCGCCGCGGCGGCGCCGCC
CGGGGGTCTGCGAGCAGACCGAAAAGGTCACACTCTGGGGCGCGCGACCCGCCCGAGTCAGCGGCCCGCC
AGTTACCACCCGCCGACCAAACCCCCGCCTCCACGGAGGGCGGGGGGGTGCTTAAGAGGATCGCGGC
